>Addgene plasmid #166019 | R619-M68-303: CMV51p> TPAss-SARS-CoV-2 S-RBD(319-529)-3C-His8-SBP | addgene full sequence | sequence record 327088 | Addgene NGS Result
GACGGATCGGGAGATCCGCCTTTATGTGTAACTCTTGGCTGAAGCTCTTACACCAATGCTGGGGGACATG
TACCTCCCAGGGGCCCAGGAAGACTACGGGAGGCTACACCAACGTCAATCAGAGGGGCCTGTGTAGCTAC
CGATAAGCGGACCCTCAAGAGGGCATTAGCAATAGTGTTTATAAGGCCCCCTTGTTAACCCTAAACGGGT
AGCATATGCTTCCCGGGTAGTAGTATATACTATCCAGACTAACCCTAATTCAATAGCATATGTTACCCAA
CGGGAAGCATATGCTATCGAATTAGGGTTAGTAAAAGGGTCCTAAGGAACAGCGATATCTCCCACCCCAT
GAGCTGTCACGGTTTTATTTACATGGGGTCAGGATTCCACGAGGGTAGTGAACCATTTTAGTCACAAGGG
CAGTGGCTGAAGATCAAGGAGCGGGCAGTGAACTCTCCTGAATCTTCGCCTGCTTCTTCATTCTCCTTCG
TTTAGCTAATAGAATAACTGCTGAGTTGTGAACAGTAAGGTGTATGTGAGGTGCTCGAAAACAAGGTTTC
AGGTGACGCCCCCAGAATAAAATTTGGACGGGGGGTTCAGTGGTGGCATTGTGCTATGACACCAATATAA
CCCTCACAAACCCCTTGGGCAATAAATACTAGTGTAGGAATGAAACATTCTGAATATCTTTAACAATAGA
AATCCATGGGGTGGGGACAAGCCGTAAAGACTGGATGTCCATCTCACACGAATTTATGGCTATGGGCAAC
ACATAATCCTAGTGCAATATGATACTGGGGTTATTAAGATGTGTCCCAGGCAGGGACCAAGACAGGTGAA
CCATGTTGTTACACTCTATTTGTAACAAGGGGAAAGAGAGTGGACGCCGACAGCAGCGGACTCCACTGGT
TGTCTCTAACACCCCCGAAAATTAAACGGGGCTCCACGCCAATGGGGCCCATAAACAAAGACAAGTGGCC
ACTCTTTTTTTTGAAATTGTGGAGTGGGGGCACGCGTCAGCCCCCACACGCCGCCCTGCGGTTTTGGACT
GTAAAATAAGGGTGTAATAACTTGGCTGATTGTAACCCCGCTAACCACTGCGGTCAAACCACTTGCCCAC
AAAACCACTAATGGCACCCCGGGGAATACCTGCATAAGTAGGTGGGCGGGCCAAGATAGGGGCGCGATTG
CTGCGATCTGGAGGACAAATTACACACACTTGCGCCTGAGCGCCAAGCACAGGGTTGTTGGTCCTCATAT
TCACGAGGTCGCTGAGAGCACGGTGGGCTAATGTTGCCATGGGTAGCATATACTACCCAAATATCTGGAT
AGCATATGCTATCCTAATCTATATCTGGGTAGCATAGGCTATCCTAATCTATATCTGGGTAGCATATGCT
ATCCTAATCTATATCTGGGTAGTATATGCTATCCTAATTTATATCTGGGTAGCATAGGCTATCCTAATCT
ATATCTGGGTAGCATATGCTATCCTAATCTATATCTGGGTAGTATATGCTATCCTAATCTGTATCCGGGT
AGCATATGCTATCCTAATAGAGATTAGGGTAGTATATGCTATCCTAATTTATATCTGGGTAGCATATACT
ACCCAAATATCTGGATAGCATATGCTATCCTAATCTATATCTGGGTAGCATATGCTATCCTAATCTATAT
CTGGGTAGCATAGGCTATCCTAATCTATATCTGGGTAGCATATGCTATCCTAATCTATATCTGGGTAGTA
TATGCTATCCTAATTTATATCTGGGTAGCATAGGCTATCCTAATCTATATCTGGGTAGCATATGCTATCC
TAATCTATATCTGGGTAGTATATGCTATCCTAATCTGTATCCGGGTAGCATATGCTATCCTCATGCATAT
ACAGTCAGCATATGATACCCAGTAGTAGAGTGGGAGTGCTATCCTTTGCATATGCCGCCACCTCCCAAGG
GGGCGTGAATTTTCGCTGCTTGTCCTTTTCCTGCTGGGGATCTCCCGATCCCCTATGGTGCACTCTCAGT
ACAATCTGCTCTGATGCCGCATAGTTAAGCCAGTATCTGCTCCCTGCTTGTGTGTTGGAGGTCGCTGAGT
AGTGCGCGAGCAAAATTTAAGCTACAACAAGGCAAGGCTTGACCGACAATTGCATGAAGAATCTGCTTAG
GGTTAGGCGTTTTGCGCTGCTTCGATCACAACTTTGTATAGAAAAGTTGGCCCTGCAGGCGTTACATAAC
TTACGGTAAATGGCCCGCCTGGCTGACCGCCCAACGACCCCCGCCCATTGACGTCAATAATGACGTATGT
TCCCATAGTAACGCCAATAGGGACTTTCCATTGACGTCAATGGGTGGAGTATTTACGGTAAACTGCCCAC
TTGGCAGTACATCAAGTGTATCATATGCCAAGTCCGCCCCCTATTGACGTCAATGACGGTAAATGGCCCG
CCTGGCATTATGCCCAGTACATGACCTTACGGGACTTTCCTACTTGGCAGTACATCTACGTATTAGTCAT
CGCTATTACCATGGTGATGCGGTTTTGGCAGTACACCAATGGGCGTGGATAGCGGTTTGACTCACGGGGA
TTTCCAAGTCTCCACCCCATTGACGTCAATGGGAGTTTGTTTTGGCACCAAAATCAACGGGACTTTCCAA
AATGTCGTAATAACCCCGCCCCGTTGACGCAAATGGGCGGTAGGCGTGTACGGTGGGAGGTCTATATAAG
CAGAGCTCGTTTAGTGAACCGTCAGATCGCCTGGAGACGCCATCCACGCTGTTTTGACCTCCATAGAAGA
CAACAACTTTGTACAAAAAAGTTGGCACCATGGACGCCATGAAGCGCGGTCTGTGCTGTGTCCTCCTGCT
GTGTGGCGCGGTGTTCGTGTCCCCTTCCGCGTCAAGGGTGCAGCCGACCGAATCCATCGTGCGCTTCCCT
AACATCACCAATCTGTGCCCGTTCGGGGAGGTGTTCAACGCTACCCGGTTCGCCTCGGTCTACGCCTGGA
ACCGGAAGCGGATTTCCAACTGCGTCGCGGACTACTCAGTGTTGTACAACTCCGCCTCTTTTTCCACTTT
CAAATGCTACGGGGTGTCGCCCACAAAGCTGAATGATCTGTGCTTTACCAACGTGTACGCCGACTCGTTC
GTGATCAGAGGAGATGAGGTCCGGCAGATTGCACCTGGCCAGACCGGAAAGATCGCGGATTACAACTATA
AGCTGCCCGACGACTTCACCGGCTGCGTGATTGCTTGGAACTCCAACAACCTGGACAGCAAAGTCGGCGG
AAACTACAACTACCTGTACCGGCTGTTCCGCAAGTCCAACCTGAAGCCGTTCGAGCGGGACATCTCCACG
GAAATCTACCAGGCCGGATCGACCCCATGCAACGGCGTGGAGGGGTTCAACTGTTATTTCCCCTTGCAAT
CCTACGGATTCCAGCCAACTAATGGGGTCGGCTACCAGCCTTACCGCGTGGTGGTGCTTTCGTTTGAACT
GCTCCATGCACCCGCCACTGTGTGCGGCCCGAAGAAGGGTGCCGGGAGCTCACTCGAGGTGCTGTTCCAA
GGACCCGGTTCCGGAAGCAGCCACCACCACCATCATCACCACCACGGAGGCAGCGGATCCAGCATGGACG
AAAAGACCACTGGATGGAGAGGCGGTCATGTGGTGGAAGGCCTTGCCGGAGAACTCGAGCAGCTGAGAGC
CCGCCTCGAACACCACCCGCAAGGACAGAGGGAGCCGTAATCAACTTTCTTGTACAAAGTTGTGAAATTC
TGCAGATATCCATCACACTGGCGGCCGCTCGAGCATGCATCTAGAGGGCCCTATTCTATAGTGTCACCTA
AATGCTAGAGCTCGCTGATCAGCCTCGACTGTGCCTTCTAGTTGCCAGCCATCTGTTGTTTGCCCCTCCC
CCGTGCCTTCCTTGACCCTGGAAGGTGCCACTCCCACTGTCCTTTCCTAATAAAATGAGGAAATTGCATC
GCATTGTCTGAGTAGGTGTCATTCTATTCTGGGGGGTGGGGTGGGGCAGGACAGCAAGGGGGAGGATTGG
GAAGACAATAGCAGGCATGCTGGGGATGCGGTGGGCTCTATGGCTTCTGAGGCGGAAAGAACCAGCTGGG
GCTCTAGGGGGTATCCCC
[124 nt withheld, positions 4149-4272]
C
[91 nt withheld, positions 4274-4364]
A
[49 nt withheld, positions 4366-4414]
CCTTTGACGTTGGAGTCCACGTTCTTT
[37 nt withheld, positions 4442-4478]
ACCCTATCTCGGTCTATTCTTTTGATTTATAAGGGATTTTGCCGATTTCGGCCTATTGGTTAAAAAATGA
GCTGATTTAACAAAAATTTAACGCGAATTAATTCTGTGGAATGTGTGTCAGTTAGGGTGTGGAAAGTCCC
CAGGCTCCCCAGCAGGCAGAAGTATGCAAAGCATGCATCTCAATTAGTCAGCAACCAGGTGTGGAAAGTC
CCTAGGCTCCCCAGCAGGCAGAAGTATGCAAAGCATGCATCTCAATTAGTCAGCAACCATAGTCCCGCCC
CTAACTCCGCCCATCCCGCCCCTAACTCCGCCCAGTTCCGCCCATTCTCCGCCCCATGGCTGACTAATTT
TTTTTATTTATGCAGAGGCCGAGGCCGCCTCTGCCTCTGAGCTATTCCAGAAGTAGTGAGGAGGCTTTTT
TGGAGGCCTAGGCTTTTGCAAAAAGCTCCCGGGAGCTTGTATATCCATTTTCGGATCTGATCAAGAGACA
GGATGAGGATCGTTTCGCATGATTGAACAAGATGGATTGCACGCAGGTTCTCCGGCCGCTTGGGTGGAGA
GGCTATTCGGCTATGACTGGGCACAACAGACAATCGGCTGCTCTGATGCCGCCGTGTTCCGGCTGTCAGC
GCAGGGGCGCCCGGTTCTTTTTGTCAAGACCGACCTGTCCGGTGCCCTGAATGAACTGCAGGACGAGGCA
GCGCGGCTATCGTGGCTGGCCACGACGGGCGTTCCTTGCGCAGCTGTGCTCGACGTTGTCACTGAAGCGG
GAAGGGACTGGCTGCTATTGGGCGAAGTGCCGGGGCAGGATCTCCTGTCATCTCACCTTGCTCCTGCCGA
GAAAGTATCCATCATGGCTGATGCAATGCGGCGGCTGCATACGCTTGATCCGGCTACCTGCCCATTCGAC
CACCAAGCGAAACATCGCATCGAGCGAGCACGTACTCGGATGGAAGCCGGTCTTGTCGATCAGGATGATC
TGGACGAAGAGCATCAGGGGCTCGCGCCAGCCGAACTGTTCGCCAGGCTCAAGGCGCGCATGCCCGACGG
CGAGGATCTCGTCGTGACCCATGGCGATGCCTGCTTGCCGAATATCATGGTGGAAAATGGCCGCTTTTCT
GGATTCATCGACTGTGGCCGGCTGGGTGTGGCGGACCGCTATCAGGACATAGCGTTGGCTACCCGTGATA
TTGCTGAAGAGCTTGGCGGCGAATGGGCTGACCGCTTCCTCGTGCTTTACGGTATCGCCGCTCCCGATTC
GCAGCGCATCGCCTTCTATCGCCTTCTTGACGAGTTCTTCTGAGCGGGACTCTGGGGTTCGAAATGACCG
ACCAAGCGACGCCCAACCTGCCATCACGAGATTTCGATTCCACCGCCGCCTTCTATGAAAGGTTGGGCTT
CGGAATCGTTTTCCGGGACGCCGGCTGGATGATCCTCCAGCGCGGGGATCTCATGCTGGAGTTCTTCGCC
CACCCCAACTTGTTTATTGCAGCTTATAATGGTTACAAATAAAGCAATAGCATCACAAATTTCACAAATA
AAGCATTTTTTTCACTGCATTCTAGTTGTGGTTTGTCCAAACTCATCAATGTATCTTATCATGTCTGTAT
ACCGTCGACCTCTAGCTAGAGCTTGGCGTAATCATGGTCATAGCTGTTTCCTGTGTGAAATTGTTATCCG
CTCACAATTCCACACAACATACGAGCCGGAAGCATAAAGTGTAAAGCCTGGGGTGCCTAATGAGTGAGCT
AACTCACATTAATTGCGTTGCGCTCACTGCCCGCTTTCCAGTCGGGAAACCTGTCGTGCCAGCTGCATTA
ATGAATCGGCCAACGCGCGGGGAGAGGCGGTTTGCGTATTGGGCGCTCTTCCGCTTCCTCGCTCACTGAC
TCGCTGCGCTCGGTCGTTCGGCTGCGGCGAGCGGTATCAGCTCACTCAAAGGCGGTAATACGGTTATCCA
CAGAATCAGGGGATAACGCAGGAAAGAACATGTGAGCAAAAGGCCAGCAAAAGGCCAGGAACCGTAAAAA
GGCCGCGTTGCTGGCGTTTTTCCATAGGCTCCGCCCCCCTGACGAGCATCACAAAAATCGACGCTCAAGT
CAGAGGTGGCGAAACCCGACAGGACTATAAAGATACCAGGCGTTTCCCCCTGGAAGCTCCCTCGTGCGCT
CTCCTGTTCCGACCCTGCCGCTTACCGGATACCTGTCCGCCTTTCTCCCTTCGGGAAGCGTGGCGCTTTC
TCATAGCTCACGCTGTAGGTATCTCAGTTCGGTGTAGGTCGTTCGCTCCAAGCTGGGCTGTGTGCACGAA
CCCCCCGTTCAGCCCGACCGCTGCGCCTTATCCGGTAACTATCGTCTTGAGTCCAACCCGGTAAGACACG
ACTTATCGCCACTGGCAGCAGCCACTGGTAACAGGATTAGCAGAGCGAGGTATGTAGGCGGTGCTACAGA
GTTCTTGAAGTGGTGGCCTAACTACGGCTACACTAGAAGAACAGTATTTGGTATCTGCGCTCTGCTGAAG
CCAGTTACCTTCGGAAAAAGAGTTGGTAGCTCTTGATCCGGCAAACAAACCACCGCTGGTAGCGGTGGTT
TTTTTGTTTGCAAGCAGCAGATTACGCGCAGAAAAAAAGGATCTCAAGAAGATCCTTTGATCTTTTCTAC
GGGGTCTGACGCTCAGTGGAACGAAAACTCACGTTAAGGGATTTTGGTCATGAGATTATCAAAAAGGATC
TTCACCTAGATCCTTTTAAATTAAAAATGAAGTTTTAAATCAATCTAAAGTATATATGAGTAAACTTGGT
CTGACAGTTACCAATGCTTAATCAGTGAGGCACCTATCTCAGCGATCTGTCTATTTCGTTCATCCATAGT
TGCCTGACTCCCCGTCGTGTAGATAACTACGATACGGGAGGGCTTACCATCTGGCCCCAGTGCTGCAATG
ATACCGCGAGACCCACGCTCACCGGCTCCAGATTTATCAGCAATAAACCAGCCAGCCGGAAGGGCCGAGC
GCAGAAGTGGTCCTGCAACTTTATCCGCCTCCATCCAGTCTATTAATTGTTGCCGGGAAGCTAGAGTAAG
TAGTTCGCCAGTTAATAGTTTGCGCAACGTTGTTGCCATTGCTACAGGCATCGTGGTGTCACGCTCGTCG
TTTGGTATGGCTTCATTCAGCTCCGGTTCCCAACGATCAAGGCGAGTTACATGATCCCCCATGTTGTGCA
AAAAAGCGGTTAGCTCCTTCGGTCCTCCGATCGTTGTCAGAAGTAAGTTGGCCGCAGTGTTATCACTCAT
GGTTATGGCAGCACTGCATAATTCTCTTACTGTCATGCCATCCGTAAGATGCTTTTCTGTGACTGGTGAG
TACTCAACCAAGTCATTCTGAGAATAGTGTATGCGGCGACCGAGTTGCTCTTGCCCGGCGTCAATACGGG
ATAATACCGCGCCACATAGCAGAACTTTAAAAGTGCTCATCATTGGAAAACGTTCTTCGGGGCGAAAACT
CTCAAGGATCTTACCGCTGTTGAGATCCAGTTCGATGTAACCCACTCGTGCACCCAACTGATCTTCAGCA
TCTTTTACTTTCACCAGCGTTTCTGGGTGAGCAAAAACAGGAAGGCAAAATGCCGCAAAAAAGGGAATAA
GGGCGACACGGAAATGTTGAATACTCATACTCTTCCTTTTTCAATATTATTGAAGCATTTATCAGGGTTA
TTGTCTCATGAGCGGATACATATTTGAATGTATTTAGAAAAATAAACAAATAGGGGTTCCGCGCACATTT
CCCCGAAAAGTGCCACCTGACGTC
Features (pLannotate 1.2.2; 24 found; start..end, strand, type, name):
    204..1993    -  rep_origin     oriP: Epstein-Barr virus oriP replication origin (Yates et al., 2000)
   2014..2066    -  misc_feature   bom (fragment): basis of mobility region from pBR322
   2199..2219    +  protein_bind   attB4: mutant version of attB; core recombination site for the Gateway® BP reaction BP Clonase™
   2230..2533    +  enhancer       CMV enhancer: human cytomegalovirus immediate early enhancer
   2535..2734    +  promoter       CMV promoter: human cytomegalovirus (CMV) immediate early promoter
   2804..2821    +  protein_bind   attL1 (fragment): mutant version of attL; recombination site for the Gateway® LR reaction LR Clonase™
   2830..2898    +  CDS            PLAT (fragment): TPA_HUMAN - Experimental evidence at protein level: Swiss-Prot protein existence level 1. Converts the abundant, but inactive, zymogen plasminogen to plasmin by hydrolyzing a single Arg-Val bond in plasminogen. By controlling plasmin-mediated proteolysis, it plays an important role in tissue remodeling and degradation, in cell migration and many other physiopathological events. During oocyte activation, plays a role in cortical granule reaction in the zona reaction, which contributes to the block to polyspermy (By similarity). From Homo sapiens (Human).
   2905..3537    +  CDS            S (fragment): SPIKE_SARS2 - Experimental evidence at protein level: Swiss-Prot protein existence level 1. [Spike glycoprotein]: May down-regulate host tetherin (BST2) by lysosomal degradation, thereby counteracting its antiviral activity. From Severe acute respiratory syndrome coronavirus 2 (2019-nCoV) (SARS-CoV-2).
   3755..3772    -  protein_bind   attL2 (fragment): mutant version of attL; recombination site for the Gateway® LR reaction LR Clonase™
   3835..3853    -  promoter       SP6 promoter: promoter for bacteriophage SP6 RNA polymerase
   3879..4103    +  polyA_signal   bGH poly(A) signal: bovine growth hormone polyadenylation signal
   4107..4128    +  promoter       SV40 promoter (fragment): SV40 enhancer and early promoter
   4149..4577    +  rep_origin     f1 ori (sequence partly withheld): f1 bacteriophage origin of replication; arrow indicates direction of (+) strand synthesis
   4591..4920    +  promoter       SV40 promoter: SV40 enhancer and early promoter
   4987..5778    +  CDS            neo: KKA2_KLEPN - Also known as kan, nptII. Experimental evidence at protein level: Swiss-Prot protein existence level 1. Resistance to kanamycin, neomycin, paromomycin, ribostamycin, butirosin and gentamicin B. From Klebsiella pneumoniae.
   5802..5960    +  CDS            ble (fragment): BLE_KLEPN - Experimental evidence at protein level: Swiss-Prot protein existence level 1. Binding protein with a strong affinity to the bleomycin family of antibiotics. Binds to CL990; an antimitotic-antibiotic compound. From Klebsiella pneumoniae.
   5955..6076    +  polyA_signal   SV40 poly(A) signal: SV40 polyadenylation signal
   6149..6165    -  protein_bind   lac operator: The lac repressor binds to the lac operator to inhibit transcription in E. coli. This inhibition can be relieved by adding lactose or isopropyl-β-D-thiogalactopyranoside (IPTG). lac repressor encoded by lacI
   6173..6203    -  promoter       lac promoter: promoter for the E. coli lac operon
   6218..6239    -  protein_bind   CAP binding site: CAP binding activates transcription in the presence of cAMP. E. coli catabolite activator protein
   6252..6344    -  CDS            lacI (fragment): lac repressor; lacI; The lac repressor binds to the lac operator to inhibit transcription in E. coli. This inhibition can be relieved by adding lactose or isopropyl-β-D-thiogalactopyranoside (IPTG).
   6527..7115    -  rep_origin     ori: high-copy-number ColE1/pMB1/pBR322/pUC origin of replication
   7286..8146    -  CDS            AmpR: β-lactamase; bla; confers resistance to ampicillin, carbenicillin, and related antibiotics
   8147..8251    -  promoter       AmpR promoter: bla
