[The description below was written by a language model from this plasmid's Addgene catalogue record and pLannotate feature annotations shown in this document.]
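Description:
R619-M68-303 is an 8.3 kb mammalian expression plasmid built by Gateway recombination into the pDest-303 destination backbone, designed to produce secreted SARS-CoV-2 spike receptor-binding domain (RBD) for serology assays. In bacteria it is maintained at high copy from a ColE1/pUC-type origin and selected with ampicillin through the β-lactamase gene. An f1 phage origin and remnants of a lac promoter/operator region are also present. For mammalian cells the backbone carries an SV40 early promoter driving the neomycin phosphotransferase gene with an SV40 polyadenylation signal, allowing G418 selection. It also carries the Epstein-Barr virus oriP element, which can support episomal maintenance in cells that supply EBNA1.

The expression cassette is driven by a promoter catalogued as CMV51, annotated in the sequence as the human cytomegalovirus immediate-early enhancer and promoter, and is terminated by the bovine growth hormone polyadenylation signal. Residual Gateway recombination sites (attB4 upstream of the promoter and att site remnants on either side of the coding region) reflect a multisite assembly in which promoter and open reading frame were brought in as separate modules. The open reading frame begins with the signal sequence of human tissue plasminogen activator, which directs the product into the secretory pathway, and continues with spike residues 319–529, codon-optimized for mammalian expression. According to the catalogue record, the C terminus carries a 3C protease cleavage site followed by an eight-histidine tag and a streptavidin-binding peptide. These were not individually annotated in the feature table but would fall in the unannotated stretch after the RBD. The tags permit affinity purification or capture, and the 3C site allows their removal.
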