Addgene plasmid #166019: R619-M68-303: CMV51p> TPAss-SARS-CoV-2 S-RBD(319-529)-3C-His8-SBP
Purpose: mammalian expression of SARS-CoV-2 spike receptor-binding domain (RBD) optimized for serology
Depositing lab: Dominic Esposito. Depositing organization: National Cancer Institute (NCI). Publication: Improved production of SARS-CoV-2 spike receptor-binding domain (RBD) for serology assays. Mehalko J, Drew M, Snead K, Denson JP, Wall V, Taylor T, Sadtler K, Messing S, Gillette W, Esposito D. Protein Expr Purif. 2021 Mar;179:105802. doi: 10.1016/j.pep.2020.105802. Epub 2020 Nov 25. PubMed 33248226.
Backbone
  Vector backbone: pDest-303
  Vector type: Mammalian Expression
  Selectable markers: Neomycin (select with G418)
Growth in bacteria
  Bacterial resistance: Ampicillin, 100 μg/mL
  Growth temperature: 37°C
  Growth strain: DH5alpha
  Copy number: High Copy
Gene/Insert
  Gene/Insert name: SARS-CoV-2 RBD
  Species: Other
  Entrez Gene: S (a.k.a. GU280_gp02, spike glycoprotein)
  Promoter: CMV51
  Tag / fusion protein: 3C-His8-SBP (C terminal on insert)
  Cloning method: Gateway Cloning
Terms and licenses: Academic/Nonprofit Terms; Industry Terms: Not Available to Industry
Depositor comments: DNA sequence optimized for mammalian expression
How to cite: R619-M68-303: CMV51p> TPAss-SARS-CoV-2 S-RBD(319-529)-3C-His8-SBP was a gift from Dominic Esposito (Addgene plasmid # 166019 ; http://n2t.net/addgene:166019 ; RRID:Addgene_166019)
